>Addgene plasmid #8789 | 3540 pMIG Bid p15 | addgene partial sequence | sequence record 17266 | 8789 with pLXSN5'
CCTTCTCTAGGCGCCGGAATTAGATCCACTAGTAACGGCCGCCAGTGTGCTGGAATTCACCATGGGCAGC
CAGGCCAGCCGCTCCTTCAACCAAGGAAGAATAGAGCCAGATTCTGAAAGTCAGGAAGAAATCATCCACA
ACATTGCCAGACATCTCGCCCAAATAGGCGATGAGATGGACCACAACATCCAGCCCACACTGGTGAGACA
GCTAGCCGCACAGTTCATGAATGGCAGCCTGTCGGAGGAAGACAAAAGGAACTGCCTGGCCAAAGCCCTT
GATGAGGTGAAGACAGCCTTCCCCAGAGACATGGAGAACGACAAGGCCATGCTGATAATGACAATGCTGT
TGGCCAAAAAAGTGGCCAGTCACGCACCATCTTTGCTCCGTGATGTCTTCCACACGACTGTCAACTTTAT
TAACCAGAACCTATTCTCCTATGTGAGGAACTTGGTTAGAAACGAGATGGACTGACTCGAGGTTAACGAA
TTCCGCCC
