[The description below was written by a language model from this plasmid's Addgene catalogue record.]
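Description:
3540 pMIG Bid p15 is a retroviral mammalian expression plasmid built on the pMIG backbone (about 7 kb without insert). It carries the mouse Bid p15 fragment, also called tBid, as an insert of roughly 410 bp. The fragment was placed in the vector by restriction cloning between a 5′ BglII site and a 3′ XhoI site. The record does not say whether these sites survived, but the depositor notes that the tBid insert can be released with EcoRI. In bacteria the plasmid is maintained at high copy under ampicillin selection. No feature table is provided, so the origin of replication, promoter and other individual elements are not explicitly listed.

pMIG is generally known as an MSCV-based vector in which the retroviral LTR drives a bicistronic transcript, with the gene of interest followed by an IRES and GFP. The record is consistent with this, as the depositor states that GFP is not fused to the Bid fragment and serves only for selection. GFP therefore acts as a separate marker for identifying or sorting transduced cells, while untagged tBid is made from the same vector. As a retroviral transfer plasmid it would be introduced into packaging cells to produce virus for stable delivery into mammalian target cells.

Bid is a BH3-only pro-apoptotic member of the BCL-2 family, and p15 is the truncated, active C-terminal form generated by caspase cleavage. The associated publication examines how BCL-2 and BCL-X(L) sequester BH3-only molecules to prevent BAX- and BAK-mediated mitochondrial apoptosis. This suggests the construct is used to express tBid in cells when studying that death pathway.
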