Addgene plasmid #8789: 3540 pMIG Bid p15
Depositing lab: Stanley Korsmeyer. Depositing organization: Dana-Farber Cancer Institute. Publication: BCL-2, BCL-X(L) sequester BH3 domain-only molecules preventing BAX- and BAK-mediated mitochondrial apoptosis. Cheng EH, Wei MC, Weiler S, Flavell RA, Mak TW, Lindsten T, Korsmeyer SJ. Mol Cell 2001 Sep;8(3):705-11. 10.1016/S1097-2765(01)00320-3 PubMed 11583631.
Backbone
  Vector backbone: pMIG
  Backbone size w/o insert (bp): 7000
  Vector type: Mammalian Expression, Retroviral
Growth in bacteria
  Bacterial resistance: Ampicillin, 100 μg/mL
  Growth temperature: 37°C
  Growth strain: XL1 Blue
  Copy number: High Copy
Gene/Insert
  Gene/Insert name: Bid p15 (alt name: tBid)
  Species: M. musculus (mouse)
  Insert size (bp): 410
  GenBank ID: NM_007544
  Entrez Gene: Bid (a.k.a. 2700049M22Rik)
  Cloning method: Restriction Enzyme; 5′ cloning site Bgl II (unknown if destroyed); 3′ cloning site XhoI (unknown if destroyed)
  Sequencing primers: 5′ pLXSN 5'
Terms and licenses: Academic/Nonprofit Terms; Industry Terms: Not Available to Industry
Depositor comments: tBid can be cut out by EcoRI Note that the GFP in this plasmid is not fused to gene. It is for selection purposes only.
How to cite: 3540 pMIG Bid p15 was a gift from Stanley Korsmeyer (Addgene plasmid # 8789 ; http://n2t.net/addgene:8789 ; RRID:Addgene_8789)
